>Addgene plasmid #86201 | pBbA5k-Maqu_3494 | addgene full sequence | sequence record 173320 | Addgene NGS Result
GTGATTTCAAACAAACACCTGCCCGACAGCCGCCTGCTGGCGCTGCTGCTAACCAGTATTTTTGTACTTT
CCGGATGCAGCGATCCGGCACCGCAACAACAAAACCAGCGCCCGGCGCCTCAGGTGGGGGTGTATGAAGT
GGAAGAACAACCACTGGCCCTGTCTTCCGCCCTGCCTGGCCGCACCCGCGCCTGGCGGACTGCCGAGGTT
CGCCCACAGGTGAATGGCATTATTGAAGAGCGACTGTTCGTTGAAGGCAGCGTAGTGGATGAGGGGTCAG
TGCTGTACCAGATCGATGACGCTCCCTACCGGGCCGCCCTGGCCCGGGCCAATGCCAGCCTGACCAATGC
CCGCAACCTGGCCAAGCGCTACGAAAACCTGGTGGGCACCCGTTCCATCAGCCAGCAGCAGTATGACGAC
GCCCTGGCTGCCCTGCGCAGCGCCGAGGCGGAATACGAAGCCGCCAGCATCAACATGAACTACACCCGGG
TGAAAGCCCCGATCACCGGCAAGATCAGCCGTTCGCGAGTCAGCGAAGGCGCCCTGGTGACCAGCGGCCA
GCAGCAGGAAATGGCCACCATCACCCAACTGGACCCGATCTACGTGGACATCGTGCAACCGGTCACCCGC
CTTCTGGACCTGCAGAGCGCTATCGAAGCCGGGCTGATTGAAGCCGATGAGAACGACGTGGTTGAAGTCT
CGCTGGTGCTGGAGAACGGCCAGGACTATCCGCACACCGGTTTGCTGAAGTTCTCCGAAGTGGTGGTCGA
TGAGGGCACCGGCTCGGTCACCCTGCGGGCTGAGTTCCCGAATCCGGATGGCAAGCTGCTGCCGGGTATG
TTTGTGCGCGCGCTGGTGGAAGAAGGCACCCGCCCGAACGCCATCCTGGTGCCCCAGCAAGCGGTGTCAC
GCGATACCCGCGGCGTACCAACCGTCTGGGTGCTGGCCGAGGACAACACGGTAAGCGTCCGCCAGATTGA
AACCGAGCGCACCGTGGGCAACGCCTGGCTGGTGCAAAAGGGGCTGCAGGCCGGTGAACAGGTGGTGACC
GAGGGCGTTCAGCGCCTGGCGCCGGGCATTCCCGTGCAGCCGGCACCGGCAGCCAATGTCGACCTGAAAA
CCGAATTCGCAACCCAGGCCGAATAAGGAGCTCCGGACATGCCCCGATTTTTTATCGAACGCCCCATATT
TGCCTGGGTCGTCGCCCTGATGCTGATGCTCGGAGGCGGACTGGCAGTAAAGAACCTCGCCGTTAACCAG
TTTCCGGATGTCGCCCCGCCGGCGATTGCCTTGTCGGTGAATTACCCCGGCGCTTCCGCCCAGACCGTGC
AGGACACGGTGGTCCAGGTGATCGAGCAACAGCTCAACGGCCTGGACGGCTTGCGCTACATCTCCTCCGA
GAGCAACTCGGATGGCAGCATGACCATCATTGCCACCTTCGAACAGGGCACCGACCCAGACATCGCCCAG
GTGCAGGTGCAAAACAAACTGCAGCTGGCCAACCCGCTGCTGCCCGAAGAAGTGCAGCGTCAAGGCATCC
GGGTGTCTAAGTACAAGGTGAACTTCTTCACCGTATTTGCGCTGACCAGCCCTGATGGCAAGTACACCCA
GGGCGACCTGGCCGATTACATCGTGTCCAATATCCAGGACCCGGTTGCGCGAACCCAGGGCGTCGGTGAC
TTTCTGCTGTTCGTCTCCCAGTACGCCATGCGCCTGTGGCTCGACCCGGAAAAACTCAACAGCTACCAGC
TGACCCCGCAGGACGTGATCAATTCGGTGCGCGCCCAGAACGTGCAGGTCTCTGCCGGCCAGCTCGGTGG
CCTGCCCACCGCAGAAGGCGTGCAGCTGCAGGCCACCGTTATCGGCAAGCAGCGCATGAAGACCGCCGAA
GAATTCGAAAACATCCTGCTGAAAGTGAACCCGGACGGCTCCCAGGTGCGCCTGGCCGATGTCGCCGAGG
TGAATCTGGGCAACGAGAACTACGCCACCACCGGTAAATACAACGGCGCGCCGGCAGCCGGTATGGCCCT
GCGCCTGGCCACCGGCGCCAACCAGCTGGAAACCGCTGGCCGGGTAAAAGAAACCCTGGCAGAACTGGAA
CGCTTTCTGCCTGAAGGCGTAGAGATCGTCTTCCCCTACGACACCACACCGGTCGTGTCGGCGTCTATCG
AGACCGTCGCCATGACCCTGATCGAAGCCGTGGTGCTGGTGTTCCTGGTGATGTTCCTGTTCCTGCAAAG
CTGGCGCGCCACCATCATTCCCACACTGGCGGTGCCGGTGGTTCTGCTGGCTACCTTTGGCGTACTGTAC
GCCTTTGGCTTCACCGTCAACGTGATGACCATGTTTGCCATGGTCCTGGCCATCGGTTTGCTGGTGGACG
ACGCCATCGTAGTGGTGGAAAACGTCGAGCGACTGATGGAAGAAGAGGGGCTGTCGCCCAAGGAAGCCGC
CAAGAAATCCATGGACCAGATCTCCGGCGCACTGCTGGGCATCGGCCTGGTGATTTCGGCGGTGTTCCTG
CCCATGGCCTTTTTTGGCGGCTCCACCGGGGTGATCTACCGGCAGTTCTCGGTCACCATCATCTCGGCAA
TGTCGTTCTCTGTGCTGGTGGCATTTATTTTCACCCCGGCCCTGTGCGCCACCTTGCTGAAACCCGGCGA
CCAGCACGTCAGGAAAGGCTTTTTCGGCTGGTTTAACCGCACCTTTGACCGCAGCGCAGACCGCTACAAA
TCAGGCGTCAGTTACCTGATCAAACGTAAGGGCCGCTTTATGGGCGTGTACCTGTTGCTGGTCGTGGCTG
TGGGCTTCCTGTTCAAGGGCCTGCCCACCGCATTCCTGCCGGACGAAGATCAGGGCGTGATGATTGTGAT
GGTGCAGCTGCCCACCAATGCCACGGGCGAGCGCACCGAAGCCGTACTGGCAGAAGCTGGAAATTATTTG
CTGGAAGAAGAGTCCGAGGTGGTCAAGAGCGTGATGTCTGTGCGGGGCTTCAACTTCGCCGGCCGTGGCC
AGAACTCCGGTATTCTGTTCGTGGACCTGAAGCCCTTTGCTGACCGGGAAAGCTTTGCCCAGAGCGTGTT
CGCCCTCGCGGGCCGCTCCGGGGCAAGGTTCGCCCAGATCAAAGACGCCATCGTGTTCCCGATTGTGCCA
CCGGCCATTCTGGAGCTCGGCAACGCCACCGGCTTTGACCTCTACCTGAAAGACAACGGAGCTATCGGCC
ACCACGCCCTGATGGCCGCCACCAATGAGTTTATCAGCAGAGCCAATGCCGCGCCGGAGCTGAACATGGT
GCGCCACAACGGCCTGCCGGACGAGCCCCAATACCAGGTGATCATCGATGACGAAAAAGCCCGGCTGTTG
CAGGTGTCCATTGCCGACATCAATGCCACCATGTCTGCCGCCTGGGGTTCAAGCTATGTGAACGACTTCC
TGCACAACGGCCGGGTGAAGAAAGTCTATGTGCAGGGCAAACCGGATTCACGACTGGCACCGGAAGACTT
CGACAAATGGTTTGTGCGCAACGCCCAGGGTGAGATGGTGCCCTTTGCCGCCTTTGCCACTGGCGAGTGG
GTGTTCGGTTCGCCGCGCCTGCAGCGGTATCAGGGCTTACCCGCTACGCAAATCCAGGGTGCTCCGGCTA
ACGGTTACAGTACCGGTGATGCCATGGCCGCACTGGAACGCATTGCCGCCGACCTGCCCCAGGGCCTGGG
CCTGGAATACACCGGCCTGTCGTTCGAGGAAAAACAGGCCGGCAACCAGGCGATGATGCTGTATCTGCTG
TCGATCCTGGTGGTGTTCCTGTGCCTGGCAGCCCTGTATGAAAGCTGGTCGATTCCGTTTGCGGTGATCA
TGCTGGTGCCACTGGGCGTGCTTGGCGCGGTCCTGGCCACCATGGCCAGAGGGCTGTCCAACGATGTGTT
CTTCCAGGTGGGTATGCTGACTACCATGGGGCTGGCCGCCAAGAACGCCATCCTGATCGTGGAGTTCGCC
CGCCAGCTCTATGAGCAGGAAGGCAAGCCGCTGCTGCAGGCCACCGCCGAGGCCGCCCGGCTGCGCCTGA
GGCCGATCATCATGACCTCGCTGGCGTTCATCTTCGGGGTACTGCCCATGGCCATCGCCAGCGGTGCCTC
CAGCGCCAGCCAGCATGCCATCGGCACCGCGGTGGTCGGCGGCACACTGGCCGCGACCATCCTGGCGATC
TTCTTTGTACCGCTGTTCTACGTGTTTGTGGTGGGCCTGACCGGAAAGCGGAAATCCGCTGACGATCATC
ATCACCATCACCACTGAGGATCCAAACTCGAGTAAGGATCTCCAGGCATCAAATAAAACGAAAGGCTCAG
TCGAAAGACTGGGCCTTTCGTTTTATCTGTTGTTTGTCGGTGAACGCTCTCTACTAGAGTCACACTGGCT
CACCTTCGGGTGGGCCTTTCTGCGTTTATACCTAGGGATATATTCCGCTTCCTCGCTCACTGACTCGCTA
CGCTCGGTCGTTCGACTGCGGCGAGCGGAAATGGCTTACGAACGGGGCGGAGATTTCCTGGAAGATGCCA
GGAAGATACTTAACAGGGAAGTGAGAGGGCCGCGGCAAAGCCGTTTTTCCATAGGCTCCGCCCCCCTGAC
AAGCATCACGAAATCTGACGCTCAAATCAGTGGTGGCGAAACCCGACAGGACTATAAAGATACCAGGCGT
TTCCCCCTGGCGGCTCCCTCGTGCGCTCTCCTGTTCCTGCCTTTCGGTTTACCGGTGTCATTCCGCTGTT
ATGGCCGCGTTTGTCTCATTCCACGCCTGACACTCAGTTCCGGGTAGGCAGTTCGCTCCAAGCTGGACTG
TATGCACGAACCCCCCGTTCAGTCCGACCGCTGCGCCTTATCCGGTAACTATCGTCTTGAGTCCAACCCG
GAAAGACATGCAAAAGCACCACTGGCAGCAGCCACTGGTAATTGATTTAGAGGAGTTAGTCTTGAAGTCA
TGCGCCGGTTAAGGCTAAACTGAAAGGACAAGTTTTGGTGACTGCGCTCCTCCAAGCCAGTTACCTCGGT
TCAAAGAGTTGGTAGCTCAGAGAACCTTCGAAAAACCGCCCTGCAAGGCGGTTTTTTCGTTTTCAGAGCA
AGAGATTACGCGCAGACCAAAACGATCTCAAGAAGATCATCTTATTAATCAGATAAAATATTTCTAGATT
TCAGTGCAATTTATCTCTTCAAATGTAGCACCTGAAGTCAGCCCCATACGATATAAGTTGTTACTAGTGC
TTGGATTCTCACCAATAAAAAACGCCCGGCGGCAACCGAGCGTTCTGAACAAATCCAGATGGAGTTCTGA
GGTCATTACTGGATCTATCAACAGGAGTCCAAGCGAGCTCTCGAACCCCAGAGTCCCGCTCAGAAGAACT
CGTCAAGAAGGCGATAGAAGGCGATGCGCTGCGAATCGGGAGCGGCGATACCGTAAAGCACGAGGAAGCG
GTCAGCCCATTCGCCGCCAAGCTCTTCAGCAATATCACGGGTAGCCAACGCTATGTCCTGATAGCGGTCC
GCCACACCCAGCCGGCCACAGTCGATGAATCCAGAAAAGCGGCCATTTTCCACCATGATATTCGGCAAGC
AGGCATCGCCATGGGTCACGACGAGATCCTCGCCGTCGGGCATGCGCGCCTTGAGCCTGGCGAACAGTTC
GGCTGGCGCGAGCCCCTGATGCTCTTCGTCCAGATCATCCTGATCGACAAGACCGGCTTCCATCCGAGTA
CGTGCTCGCTCGATGCGATGTTTCGCTTGGTGGTCGAATGGGCAGGTAGCCGGATCAAGCGTATGCAGCC
GCCGCATTGCATCAGCCATGATGGATACTTTCTCGGCAGGAGCAAGGTGAGATGACAGGAGATCCTGCCC
CGGCACTTCGCCCAATAGCAGCCAGTCCCTTCCCGCTTCAGTGACAACGTCGAGCACAGCTGCGCAAGGA
ACGCCCGTCGTGGCCAGCCACGATAGCCGCGCTGCCTCGTCCTGCAGTTCATTCAGGGCACCGGACAGGT
CGGTCTTGACAAAAAGAACCGGGCGCCCCTGCGCTGACAGCCGGAACACGGCGGCATCAGAGCAGCCGAT
TGTCTGTTGTGCCCAGTCATAGCCGAATAGCCTCTCCACCCAAGCGGCCGGAGAACCTGCGTGCAATCCA
TCTTGTTCAATCATGCGAAACGATCCTCATCCTGTCTCTTGATCAGATCATGATCCCCTGCGCCATCAGA
TCCTTGGCGGCAAGAAAGCCATCCAGTTTACTTTGCAGGGCTTCCCAACCTTACCAGAGGGCGCCCCAGC
TGGCAATTCCGACGTCGGTGCCTAATGAGTGAGCTAACTTACATTAATTGCGTTGCGCTCACTGCCCGCT
TTCCAGTCGGGAAACCTGTCGTGCCAGCTGCATTAATGAATCGGCCAACGCGCGGGGAGAGGCGGTTTGC
GTATTGGGCGCCAGGGTGGTTTTTCTTTTCACCAGTGAGACGGGCAACAGCTGATTGCCCTTCACCGCCT
GGCCCTGAGAGAGTTGCAGCAAGCGGTCCACGCTGGTTTGCCCCAGCAGGCGAAAATCCTGTTTGATGGT
GGTTAACGGCGGGATATAACATGAGCTGTCTTCGGTATCGTCGTATCCCACTACCGAGATGTCCGCACCA
ACGCGCAGCCCGGACTCGGTAATGGCGCGCATTGCGCCCAGCGCCATCTGATCGTTGGCAACCAGCATCG
CAGTGGGAACGATGCCCTCATTCAGCATTTGCATGGTTTGTTGAAAACCGGACATGGCACTCCAGTCGCC
TTCCCGTTCCGCTATCGGCTGAATTTGATTGCGAGTGAGATATTTATGCCAGCCAGCCAGACGCAGACGC
GCCGAGACAGAACTTAATGGGCCCGCTAACAGCGCGATTTGCTGGTGACCCAATGCGACCAGATGCTCCA
CGCCCAGTCGCGTACCGTCTTCATGGGAGAAAATAATACTGTTGATGGGTGTCTGGTCAGAGACATCAAG
AAATAACGCCGGAACATTAGTGCAGGCAGCTTCCACAGCAATGGCATCCTGGTCATCCAGCGGATAGTTA
ATGATCAGCCCACTGACGCGTTGCGCGAGAAGATTGTGCACCGCCGCTTTACAGGCTTCGACGCCGCTTC
GTTCTACCATCGACACCACCACGCTGGCACCCAGTTGATCGGCGCGAGATTTAATCGCCGCGACAATTTG
CGACGGCGCGTGCAGGGCCAGACTGGAGGTGGCAACGCCAATCAGCAACGACTGTTTGCCCGCCAGTTGT
TGTGCCACGCGGTTGGGAATGTAATTCAGCTCCGCCATCGCCGCTTCCACTTTTTCCCGCGTTTTCGCAG
AAACGTGGCTGGCCTGGTTCACCACGCGGGAAACGGTCTGATAAGAGACACCGGCATACTCTGCGACATC
GTATAACGTTACTGGTTTCACATTCACCACCCTGAATTGACTCTCTTCCGGGCGCTATCATGCCATACCG
CGAAAGGTTTTGCGCCATTCGATGGTGTCCGGGATCTCGACGCTCTCCCTTATGCGACTCCTGCATTAGG
AAGCAGCCCAGTAGTAGGTTGAGGCCGTTGAGCACCGCCGCCGCAAGGAATGGTGCATGCAAGGAGATGG
CGCCCAACAGTCCCCCGGCCACGGGGCCTGCCACCATACCCACGCCGAAACAAGCGCTCATGAGCCCGAA
GTGGCGAGCCCGATCTTCCCCATCGGTGATGTCGGCGATATAGGCGCCAGCAACCGCACCTGTGGCGCCG
GTGATGCCGGCCACGATGCGTCCGGCGTAGAGGATCGAGATCGTTTAGGCACCCCAGGCTTTACACTTTA
TGCTTCCGGCTCGTATAATGTGTGGAATTGTGAGCGGATAACAATTTCAGAATTCAAAAGATCTTTTAAG
AAGGAGATATACAT
Features (pLannotate 1.2.2; 15 found; start..end, strand, type, name):
     34..1110    +  CDS            mexA (fragment): MEXA_PSEAE - Experimental evidence at protein level: Swiss-Prot protein existence level 1. The ability to export antibiotics and solvents is dramatically decreased in the presence of the proton conductor carbonyl cyanide m-chlorophenylhydrazone (CCCP), showing that an energized inner membrane is required for efflux. It is thought that the MexB subunit is a proton antiporter. From Pseudomonas aeruginosa (strain ATCC 15692 / DSM 22644 / CIP 104116 / JCM 14847 / LMG 12228 / 1C / PRS 101 / PAO1).
   1159..4251    +  CDS            mepB: MEPB_PSEPU - Experimental evidence at protein level: Swiss-Prot protein existence level 1. The inner membrane transporter component of an organic solvent and antibiotic efflux pump; confers resistance to toluene, hexane, p-xylene, ampicillin, penicillin G, erythromycin, novobiocin and tetracycline. From Pseudomonas putida (Arthrobacter siderocapsulatus).
   4320..4391    +  terminator     rrnB T1 terminator: transcription terminator T1 from the E. coli rrnB gene
   4407..4434    +  terminator     T7Te terminator: phage T7 early transcription terminator
   4453..4508    -  rep_origin     RSF ori (fragment): Plasmids containing the RSF 1030 origin of replication can be propagated in E. coli cells that contain additional plasmids with compatible origins.
   4596..5141    -  rep_origin     p15A ori: Plasmids containing the medium-copy-number p15A origin of replication can be propagated in E. coli cells that contain a second plasmid with the ColE1 origin.
   5255..5349    -  terminator     lambda t0 terminator: transcription terminator from phage lambda
   5383..6174    -  CDS            neo: KKA2_KLEPN - Also known as kan, nptII. Experimental evidence at protein level: Swiss-Prot protein existence level 1. Resistance to kanamycin, neomycin, paromomycin, ribostamycin, butirosin and gentamicin B. From Klebsiella pneumoniae.
   6206..6310    -  CDS            tnpA (fragment): TN5P_ECOLX - Also known as tnp. Experimental evidence at protein level: Swiss-Prot protein existence level 1. Mediates transposition of transposon Tn5 by a 'cut and paste' mechanism. First, the monomeric transposase binds the 19 bp inverted DNA repeats flanking the transposon. Then, dimerization of the DNA- bound transposase creates a synaptic DNA complex. After nicking of the first DNA strand, excision of the transposon proceeds through a series of intermediates. The transposase then mediates the insertion of the transposon at a new site by strand transfer. The activity of the wild- type tran
   6325..6346    -  protein_bind   CAP binding site: CAP binding activates transcription in the presence of cAMP. E. coli catabolite activator protein
   6359..7441    -  CDS            lacI: lac repressor; lacI; The lac repressor binds to the lac operator to inhibit transcription in E. coli. This inhibition can be relieved by adding lactose or isopropyl-β-D-thiogalactopyranoside (IPTG).
   7442..7519    -  promoter       lacI promoter: lacI
   7527..7806    -  CDS            TcR (fragment): tetracycline efflux protein; tet; confers resistance to tetracycline
   7830..7860    +  promoter       lac UV5 promoter: E. coli lac promoter with an "up" mutation
   7868..7884    +  protein_bind   lac operator: The lac repressor binds to the lac operator to inhibit transcription in E. coli. This inhibition can be relieved by adding lactose or isopropyl-β-D-thiogalactopyranoside (IPTG). lac repressor encoded by lacI
