[The description below was written by a language model from this plasmid's Addgene catalogue record and pLannotate feature annotations shown in this document.]
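Description:
pBbA5k-Maqu_3494 is a 7.9 kb bacterial expression plasmid built on the pBbA5k backbone and used to produce an efflux pump in E. coli. It replicates from a p15A origin, which is a medium-copy origin compatible with ColE1-type plasmids. This matches the "medium copy" wording in the stated purpose, although the catalogue's copy-number field says high copy. Selection is by kanamycin through the neo (nptII) gene, which is followed by a lambda t0 terminator. The short hits annotated as RSF ori, Tn5 transposase and tetracycline resistance are fragments, most likely leftover backbone sequence rather than functional parts.

The payload is a roughly 4.25 kb insert listed only as "Efflux pump" and named for the locus tag Maqu_3494; the record does not state the source organism. The annotation tool found two consecutive open reading frames by homology. The first resembles the Pseudomonas aeruginosa periplasmic adaptor MexA, and the second resembles the Pseudomonas putida inner-membrane solvent and antibiotic transporter MepB. These are similarity matches, not identities, but they suggest a two-gene operon encoding the membrane fusion and inner-membrane subunits of a tripartite solvent efflux system. No outer-membrane component is annotated. Transcription starts from a lacUV5 promoter with a lac operator, and a plasmid-borne lacI gene under its own promoter supplies the repressor, so expression is IPTG-inducible. The rrnB T1 and T7Te terminators end the transcript.

The depositor notes a G179V substitution in Maqu_3494 relative to the genomic reference and reports that it does not affect function. The plasmid was made to test whether pump expression improves E. coli tolerance to biofuels, in a study of trade-offs when efflux pumps are combined.
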