Addgene plasmid #86201: pBbA5k-Maqu_3494
Purpose: Expresses efflux pump in E. coli to provide resistance to biofuel (medium copy)
Depositing lab: Mary Dunlop. Depositing organization: University of Vermont and State Agricultural College. Publication: Trade-Offs in Improving Biofuel Tolerance Using Combinations of Efflux Pumps. Turner WJ, Dunlop MJ. ACS Synth Biol. 2015 Oct 16;4(10):1056-63. doi: 10.1021/sb500307w. Epub 2014 Dec 12. PubMed 25496359.
Backbone
  Vector backbone: pBbA5k
  Total vector size (bp): 7924
  Vector type: Bacterial Expression
Growth in bacteria
  Bacterial resistance: Kanamycin, 50 μg/mL
  Growth temperature: 37°C
  Growth strain: DH5alpha
  Copy number: High Copy
Gene/Insert
  Gene/Insert name: Efflux pump
  Insert size (bp): 4254
  Promoter: ATCGTTTAGGCACCCCAGGCTTTACACTTTATGCTTCCGGCTCGTATAATGTGTGGAATTGTGAGCGGATAACAAT
  Cloning method: Gibson Cloning
  Sequencing primers: 5′ GGATCCAAACTCGAGTAAGG; 3′ GATCTTTTAAGAAGGAGATATACAT
Terms and licenses: Academic/Nonprofit Terms; Industry Terms: Not Available to Industry
Depositor comments: This plasmid carries G179V in Maqu_3494 compared to the genomic reference sequence. This mutation does not affect plasmid function.
How to cite: pBbA5k-Maqu_3494 was a gift from Mary Dunlop (Addgene plasmid # 86201 ; http://n2t.net/addgene:86201 ; RRID:Addgene_86201)
